>Addgene plasmid #216290 | pDEST14-DoubleCatcher-ε-Lock | addgene full sequence | sequence record 433359 | Addgene NGS Result
AGATCTCGATCCCGCGAAATTAATACGACTCACTATAGGGAGACCACAACGGTTTCCCTCTAGAAATAAT
TTTGTTTAACTTTAAGAAGGAGATATACATATGTCGTACTACCATCACCATCACCATCACGATTACGACA
TCCCCACAACTGAGAACCTTTATTTCCAAGGTGGGGCGATGGTTACTACTCTGAGTGGTCTGAGCGGCGA
ACAGGGTCCGTCGGGTGACATGACGACAGAGGAAGACAGTGCCACGCATATTAAATTTTCAAAACGTGAT
GAGGACGGTCGCGAGTTAGCAGGGGCAACTATGGAATTGCGTGACTCCTCCGGCTGCACCATTTCTACAT
GGATTAGTGATGGGCACGTAAAGGATTTTTATCTGTACCCCGGAAAGTATACCTTTGTCGAGACAGCGGC
TCCTGACGGTTATGAAGTGGCAACCCCGATCGAATTTACGGTGAATGAGGACGGGCAGGTGACGGTAGAT
GGGGAAGCCACAGAGGGCGATGCTCATACCGGGTCTGGTGGATCGGGAGGCTCTGGCGTAACTACTTTAA
GTGGGTTGAGCGGAGAACAAGGGCCTAGTGGAGATATGACAACCGAGGAGGACTCCGCCACCCATATTAA
ATTTAGTAAACGCGATGAAGACGGTCGCGAGCTTGCGGGTGCTACTATGGAGCTGCGCGATAGTAGCGGC
AAGACCATCTCGACCTGGATTTCAGATGGATGTGTCAAAGACTTTTACCTGTACCCTGGCAAATATACCT
TTGTGGAAACGGCAGCTCCGGATGGATATGAGGTTGCGACGCCGATCGAGTTCACGGTCAACGAAGATGG
ACAAGTTACGGTGGACGGTGAGGCAACTGAAGGAGATGCAGGTAGTTCAGGCTCAGAAAACTTGTATTTT
CAGGGCGGAGGATCGGGGCGCGGAGTGCCCCACATTGTTATGGTGGCCGCCTACAAACGCTATAAATAAA
TGGTTGATGCTTGAGGATCCGAATTCGAGCTCCGTCGACAAGCTTGCGGCCGCACTCGAGCACCACCACC
ACCACCACTGAGATCCGGCTGCTAACAAAGCCCGAAAGGAAGCTGAGTTGGCTGCTGCCACCGCTGAGCA
ATAACTAGCATAACCCCTTGGGGCCTCTAAACGGGTCTTGAGGGGTTTTTTGCTGAAAGGAGGAACTATA
TCCGGATTGGCGAATGGG
[124 nt withheld, positions 1209-1332]
C
[91 nt withheld, positions 1334-1424]
A
[49 nt withheld, positions 1426-1474]
CCTTTGACGTTGGAGTCCACGTTCTTT
[37 nt withheld, positions 1502-1538]
ACCCTATCTCGGTCTATTCTTTTGATTTATAAGGGATTTTGCCGATTTCGGCCTATTGGTTAAAAAATGA
GCTGATTTAACAAAAATTTAACGCGAATTTTAACAAAATATTAACGCTTACAATTTAGGTGGCACTTTTC
GGGGAAATGTGCGCGGAACCCCTATTTGTTTATTTTTCTAAATACATTCAAATATGTATCCGCTCATGAG
ACAATAACCCTGGTAAATGCTTCAATAATATTGAAAAAGGAAGAGTATGAGTATTCAACATTTCCGTGTC
GCCCTTATTCCCTTTTTTGCGGCATTTTGCCTTCCTGTTTTTGCTCACCCAGAAACGCTGGTGAAAGTAA
AAGATGCTGAAGATCAGTTGGGTGCACGAGTGGGTTACATCGAACTGGATCTCAACAGCGGTAAGATCCT
TGAGAGTTTTCGCCCCGAAGAACGTTTTCCAATGATGAGCACTTTTAAAGTTCTGCTATGTGGCGCGGTA
TTATCCCGTATTGACGCCGGGCAAGAGCAACTCGGTCGCCGCATACACTATTCTCAGAATGACTTGGTTG
AGTACTCACCAGTCACAGAAAAGCATCTTACGGATGGCATGACAGTAAGAGAATTATGCAGTGCTGCCAT
AACCATGAGTGATAACACTGCGGCCAACTTACTTCTGACAACGATCGGAGGACCGAAGGAGCTAACCGCT
TTTTTGCACAACATGGGGGATCATGTAACTCGCCTTGATCGTTGGGAACCGGAGCTGAATGAAGCCATAC
CAAACGACGAGCGTGACACCACGATGCCTGCAGCAATGGCAACAACGTTGCGCAAACTATTAACTGGCGA
ACTACTTACTCTAGCTTCCCGGCAACAATTAATAGACTGGATGGAGGCGGATAAAGTTGCAGGACCACTT
CTGCGCTCGGCCCTTCCGGCTGGCTGGTTTATTGCTGATAAATCTGGAGCCGGTGAGCGTGGGTCTCGCG
GTATCATTGCAGCACTGGGGCCAGATGGTAAGCCCTCCCGTATCGTAGTTATCTACACGACGGGGAGTCA
GGCAACTATGGATGAACGAAATAGACAGATCGCTGAGATAGGTGCCTCACTGATTAAGCATTGGTAACTG
TCAGACCAAGTTTACTCATATATACTTTAGATTGATTTAAAACTTCATTTTTAATTTAAAAGGATCTAGG
TGAAGATCCTTTTTGATAATCTCATGACCAAAATCCCTTAACGTGAGTTTTCGTTCCACTGAGCGTCAGA
CCCCGTAGAAAAGATCAAAGGATCTTCTTGAGATCCTTTTTTTCTGCGCGTAATCTGCTGCTTGCAAACA
AAAAAACCACCGCTACCAGCGGTGGTTTGTTTGCCGGATCAAGAGCTACCAACTCTTTTTCCGAAGGTAA
CTGGCTTCAGCAGAGCGCAGATACCAAATACTGTCCTTCTAGTGTAGCCGTAGTTAGGCCACCACTTCAA
GAACTCTGTAGCACCGCCTACATACCTCGCTCTGCTAATCCTGTTACCAGTGGCTGCTGCCAGTGGCGAT
AAGTCGTGTCTTACCGGGTTGGACTCAAGACGATAGTTACCGGATAAGGCGCAGCGGTCGGGCTGAACGG
GGGGTTCGTGCACACAGCCCAGCTTGGAGCGAACGACCTACACCGAACTGAGATACCTACAGCGTGAGCT
ATGAGAAAGCGCCACGCTTCCCGAAGGGAGAAAGGCGGACAGGTATCCGGTAAGCGGCAGGGTCGGAACA
GGAGAGCGCACGAGGGAGCTTCCAGGGGGAAACGCCTGGTATCTTTATAGTCCTGTCGGGTTTCGCCACC
TCTGACTTGAGCGTCGATTTTTGTGATGCTCGTCAGGGGGGCGGAGCCTATGGAAAAACGCCAGCAACGC
GGCCTTTTTACGGTTCCTGGCCTTTTGCTGGCCTTTTGCTCACATGTTCTTTCCTGCGTTATCCCCTGAT
TCTGTGGATAACCGTATTACCGCCTTTGAGTGAGCTGATACCGCTCGCCGCAGCCGAACGACCGAGCGCA
GCGAGTCAGTGAGCGAGGAAGCGGAAGAGCGCCTGATGCGGTATTTTCTCCTTACGCATCTGTGCGGTAT
TTCACACCGCAATGGTGCACTCTCAGTACAATCTGCTCTGATGCCGCATAGTTAAGCCAGTATACACTCC
GCTATCGCTACGTGACTGGGTCATGGCTGCGCCCCGACACCCGCCAACACCCGCTGACGCGCCCTGACGG
GCTTGTCTGCTCCCGGCATCCGCTTACAGACAAGCTGTGACCGTCTCCGGGAGCTGCATGTGTCAGAGGT
TTTCACCGTCATCACCGAAACGCGCGAGGCAGCTGCGGTAAAGCTCATCAGCGTGGTCGTGAAGCGATTC
ACAGATGTCTGCCTGTTCATCCGCGTCCAGCTCGTTGAGCTTCTCCAGAAGCGTTAATGTCTGGCTTCTG
ATAAAGCGGGCCATGTTAAGGGCGGTTTTTTCCTGTTTGGTCACTGATGCCTCCGTGTAAGGGGGATTTC
TGTTCATGGGGGTAATGATACCGATGAAACGAGAGAGGATGCTCACGATACGGGTTACTGATGATGAACA
TGCCCGGTTACTGGAACGTTGTGAGGGTAAACAACTGGCGGTATGGATGCGGCGGGACCAGAGAAAAATC
ACTCAGGGTCAATGCCAGCGCTTCGTTAATACAGATGTAGGTGTTCCACAGGGTAGCCAGCAGCATCCTG
CGATGCAGATCCGGAACATAATGGTGCAGGGCGCTGACTTCCGCGTTTCCAGACTTTACGAAACACGGAA
ACCGAAGACCATTCATGTTGTTGCTCAGGTCGCAGACGTTTTGCAGCAGCAGTCGCTTCACGTTCGCTCG
CGTATCGGTGATTCATTCTGCTAACCAGTAAGGCAACCCCGCCAGCCTAGCCGGGTCCTCAACGACAGGA
GCACGATCATGCGCACCCGTGGCCAGGACCCAACGCTGCCCG
Features (pLannotate 1.2.2; 14 found; start..end, strand, type, name):
     21..39      +  promoter       T7 promoter: promoter for bacteriophage T7 RNA polymerase
     71..93      +  RBS            RBS: efficient ribosome binding site from bacteriophage T7 gene 10 (Olins and Rangwala, 1989)
    111..130     +  CDS            8xHis (fragment): 8xHis affinity tag
    896..916     +  CDS            TEV site: tobacco etch virus (TEV) protease recognition and cleavage site
   1041..1058    +  CDS            9xHis (fragment): 9xHis affinity tag
   1068..1117    +  CDS            SET1 (fragment): solubility-enhancement tag derived from T7 phage gene 10B
   1125..1172    +  terminator     T7 terminator: transcription terminator for bacteriophage T7 RNA polymerase
   1209..1637    +  rep_origin     f1 ori (sequence partly withheld): f1 bacteriophage origin of replication; arrow indicates direction of (+) strand synthesis
   1690..1794    +  promoter       AmpR promoter: bla
   1795..2655    +  CDS            AmpR: β-lactamase; bla; confers resistance to ampicillin, carbenicillin, and related antibiotics
   2826..3414    +  rep_origin     ori: high-copy-number ColE1/pMB1/pBR322/pUC origin of replication
   3600..3739    -  misc_feature   bom: basis of mobility region from pBR322
   3841..4032    -  CDS            rop: Rop protein, which maintains plasmids at low copy number; rop
   4049..4429    +  CDS            YPB1_ECOLX: Protein predicted: Swiss-Prot protein existence level 4. From Escherichia coli.
