[The description below was written by a language model from this plasmid's Addgene catalogue record and pLannotate feature annotations shown in this document.]
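Description:
pDEST14-DoubleCatcher-ε-Lock is a bacterial expression plasmid built on the pDEST14 backbone for T7-driven production of a synthetic protein in E. coli. It is propagated through a ColE1/pMB1-type origin and selected with ampicillin via the β-lactamase gene and its own promoter. The annotated sequence also carries an f1 phage origin, the pBR322 bom region and a rop gene. Rop normally lowers copy number, although the catalogue lists the plasmid as high copy. The catalogue gives a total size of 7301 bp, whereas the sequenced record used for annotation is 4,520 nt. The stated size probably reflects the full Gateway destination vector rather than the final construct, but the record does not resolve this difference.

The expression cassette consists of a T7 promoter and the phage T7 gene 10 ribosome binding site, followed by the 879 bp DoubleCatcher ε-Lock insert, which was introduced by Gibson cloning, and a T7 terminator. DoubleCatcher contains two SpyCatcher003 moieties, and in the ε-Lock variant an internal disulfide bond locks the orientation of each one. The catalogue lists an N-terminal His6 tag plus TEV protease sites at both the N- and C-terminal ends of the insert. The feature table shows a His-tag fragment near the start of the coding region, a single annotated TEV site further downstream, a second His-tag fragment and a short match to a T7 gene 10B-derived solubility tag just before the terminator. It is unclear from the record whether these last two elements are translated as part of the product.

Expression requires a host that supplies T7 RNA polymerase. The associated work concerns combinatorial assembly of bispecific binders, in which the purified protein would couple SpyTag-fused binding partners.
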