Addgene plasmid #216290: pDEST14-DoubleCatcher-ε-Lock
Purpose: Expresses DoubleCatcher-ε-Lock in bacterial cells. DoubleCatcher-ε-Lock is a variant of DoubleCatcher in which the orientation of each SpyCatcher003 moiety is locked via an internal disulfide bond.
Depositing lab: Mark Howarth. Depositing organization: University of Oxford. Publication: SpyMask enables combinatorial assembly of bispecific binders. Driscoll CL, Keeble AH, Howarth MR. Nat Commun. 2024 Mar 16;15(1):2403. doi: 10.1038/s41467-024-46599-9. PubMed 38493197.
Backbone
  Vector backbone: pDEST14
  Backbone manufacturer: Thermo Fisher Scientific
  Backbone size w/o insert (bp): 6422
  Total vector size (bp): 7301
  Vector type: Bacterial Expression
Growth in bacteria
  Bacterial resistance: Ampicillin, 100 μg/mL
  Growth temperature: 37°C
  Growth strain: DH5alpha
  Copy number: High Copy
Gene/Insert
  Gene/Insert name: DoubleCatcher ε-Lock
  Species: Synthetic
  Insert size (bp): 879
  Promoter: T7 promoter
  Tag / fusion protein: His6 (N terminal on insert); TEV cleavage site (N terminal on insert); TEV cleavage site (C terminal on insert)
  Cloning method: Gibson Cloning
  Sequencing primers: 5′ T7F; 3′ T7R
Terms and licenses: Academic/Nonprofit Terms; Industry Terms: Not Available to Industry
How to cite: pDEST14-DoubleCatcher-ε-Lock was a gift from Mark Howarth (Addgene plasmid # 216290 ; http://n2t.net/addgene:216290 ; RRID:Addgene_216290)
